>Addgene plasmid #116997 | pFS_0385_pET30-RT-CRISPR_Rivularia_sp._PCC_7116_ARRAY_1 | addgene full sequence | sequence record 229484 | Addgene NGS Result
CCAGGTTATTATTCCGTTGAGATGCGTCGATTGCTTGCTAGGCAAGGGTTTGAGGTCGGTGTTTTGCTTG
ATTTTCGGACTCATATATAATGTTTTTCAGAGATGCGTCGATTTGGCTCCTGTAACCCTTACTGGGTAAG
GGCTGCTGAGCGAACTCCCCACCGATTGGGTTAATTCGGATTAGTTGGAAACGTCCCGCGGCCGCTATTC
TTTTGATTTATAAGGGATTTTGCCGATTTCGGCCTATTGGTTAAAAAATGAGCTGATTTAACAAAAATTT
AACGCGAATTTTAACAAAATATTAACGCTTACAATTTAGGTGGCACTTTTCGGGGAAATGTGCGCGGAAC
CCCTATTTGTTTATTTTTCTAAATACATTCAAATATGTATCCGCTCATGAATTAATTCTTAGAAAAACTC
ATCGAGCATCAAATGAAACTGCAATTTATTCATATCAGGATTATCAATACCATATTTTTGAAAAAGCCGT
TTCTGTAATGAAGGAGAAAACTCACCGAGGCAGTTCCATAGGATGGCAAGATCCTGGTATCGGTCTGCGA
TTCCGACTCGTCCAACATCAATACAACCTATTAATTTCCCCTCGTCAAAAATAAGGTTATCAAGTGAGAA
ATCACCATGAGTGACGACTGAATCCGGTGAGAATGGCAAAAGTTTATGCATTTCTTTCCAGACTTGTTCA
ACAGGCCAGCCATTACGCTCGTCATCAAAATCACTCGCATCAACCAAACCGTTATTCATTCGTGATTGCG
CCTGAGCGAGACGAAATACGCGATCGCTGTTAAAAGGACAATTACAAACAGGAATCGAATGCAACCGGCG
CAGGAACACTGCCAGCGCATCAACAATATTTTCACCTGAATCAGGATATTCTTCTAATACCTGGAATGCT
GTTTTCCCGGGGATCGCAGTGGTGAGTAACCATGCATCATCAGGAGTACGGATAAAATGCTTGATGGTCG
GAAGAGGCATAAATTCCGTCAGCCAGTTTAGTCTGACCATCTCATCTGTAACATCATTGGCAACGCTACC
TTTGCCATGTTTCAGAAACAACTCTGGCGCATCGGGCTTCCCATACAATCGATAGATTGTCGCACCTGAT
TGCCCGACATTATCGCGAGCCCATTTATACCCATATAAATCAGCATCCATGTTGGAATTTAATCGCGGCC
TAGAGCAAGACGTTTCCCGTTGAATATGGCTCATAACACCCCTTGTATTACTGTTTATGTAAGCAGACAG
TTTTATTGTTCATGACCAAAATCCCTTAACGTGAGTTTTCGTTCCACTGAGCGTCAGACCCCGTAGAAAA
GATCAAAGGATCTTCTTGAGATCCTTTTTTTCTGCGCGTAATCTGCTGCTTGCAAACAAAAAAACCACCG
CTACCAGCGGTGGTTTGTTTGCCGGATCAAGAGCTACCAACTCTTTTTCCGAAGGTAACTGGCTTCAGCA
GAGCGCAGATACCAAATACTGTCCTTCTAGTGTAGCCGTAGTTAGGCCACCACTTCAAGAACTCTGTAGC
ACCGCCTACATACCTCGCTCTGCTAATCCTGTTACCAGTGGCTGCTGCCAGTGGCGATAAGTCGTGTCTT
ACCGGGTTGGACTCAAGACGATAGTTACCGGATAAGGCGCAGCGGTCGGGCTGAACGGGGGGTTCGTGCA
CACAGCCCAGCTTGGAGCGAACGACCTACACCGAACTGAGATACCTACAGCGTGAGCTATGAGAAAGCGC
CACGCTTCCCGAAGGGAGAAAGGCGGACAGGTATCCGGTAAGCGGCAGGGTCGGAACAGGAGAGCGCACG
AGGGAGCTTCCAGGGGGAAACGCCTGGTATCTTTATAGTCCTGTCGGGTTTCGCCACCTCTGACTTGAGC
GTCGATTTTTGTGATGCTCGTCAGGGGGGCGGAGCCTATGGAAAAACGCCAGCAACGCGGCCTTTTTACG
GTTCCTGGTCTTTTGCTGGCCTTTTGCTCACATGTTCTTTCCTGCGTTATCCCCTGATTCTGTGGATAAC
CGTATTACCGCCTTTGAGTGAGCTGATACCGCTCGCCGCAGCCGAACGACCGAGCGCAGCGAGTCAGTGA
GCGAGGAAGCGGAAGAGCGCCTGATGCGGTATTTTCTCCTTACGCATCTGTGCGGTATTTCACACCGCAA
TGGTGCACTCTCAGTACAATCTGCTCTGATGCCGCATAGTTAAGCCAGTATACACTCCGCTATCGCTACG
TGACTGGGTCATGGCTGCGCCCCGACACCCGCCAACACCCGCTGACGCGCCCTGACGGGCTTGTCTGCTC
CCGGCATCCGCTTACAGACAAGCTGTGACCGTCTCCGGGAGCTGCATGTGTCAGAGGTTTTCACCGTCAT
CACCGAAACGCGCGAGGCAGCTGCGGTAAAGCTCATCAGCGTGGTCGTGAAGCGATTCACAGATGTCTGC
CTGTTCATCCGCGTCCAGCTCGTTGAGTTTCTCCAGAAGCGTTAATGTCTGGCTTCTGATAAAGCGGGCC
ATGTTAAGGGCGGTTTTTTCCTGTTTGGTCACTGATGCCTCCGTGTAAGGGGGATTTCTGTTCATGGGGG
TAATGATACCGATGAAACGAGAGAGGATGCTCACGATACGGGTTACTGATGATGAACATGCCCGGTTACT
GGAACGTTGTGAGGGTAAACAACTGGCGGTATGGATGCGGCGGGACCAGAGAAAAATCACTCAGGGTCAA
TGCCAGCGCTTCGTTAATACAGATGTAGGTGTTCCACAGGGTAGCCAGCAGCATCCTGCGATGCAGATCC
GGAACATAATGGTGCAGGGCGCTGACTTCCGCGTTTCCAGACTTTACGAAACACGGAAACCGAAGATCAT
TCATGTTGTTGCTCAGGTCGCAGACGTTTTGCAGCAGCAGTCGCTTCACGTTCGCTCGCGTATCGGTGAT
TCATTCTGCTAACCAGTAAGGCAACCCCGCCAGCCTAGCCGGGTCCTCAACGACAGGAGCACGATCATGC
GCACCCGTGGGGCCGCCATGCCGGCGATAATGGCCTGCTTCTCGCCGAAACGTTTGGTGGCGGGACCAGT
GACGAAGGCTTGAGCGAGGGCGTGCAAGATTCCGAATACCGCAAGCGACAGGCCGATCATCGTCGCGCTC
CAGCGAAAGCGGTCCTCGCCGAAAATGACCCAGAGCGCTGCCGGCACCTGTCCTACGAGTTGCATGATAA
AGAAGATAGTCATAAGTGCGGCGACGATAGTCATGCCCCGCGCCCACCGGAAGGAGCTGACTGGGTTGAA
GGCTCTCAAGGGCATCGGTCGAGATCCCGGTGCCTAATGAGTGAGCTAACTTACATTAATTGCGTTGCGC
TCACTGCCCGCTTTCCAGTCGGGAAACCTGTCGTGCCAGCTGCATTAATGAATCGGCCAACGCGCGGGGA
GAGGCGGTTTGCGTATTGGGCGCCAGGGTGGTTTTTCTTTTCACCAGTGAGACGGGCAACAGCTGATTGC
CCTTCACCGCCTGGCCCTGAGAGAGTTGCAGCAAGCGGTCCACGCTGGTTTGCCCCAGCAGGCGAAAATC
CTGTTTGATGGTGGTTAACGGCGGGATATAACATGAGCTATCTTCGGTATCGTCGTATCCCACTACCGAG
ATGTCCGCACCAACGCGCAGCCCGGACTCGGTAATGGCGCGCATTGCGCCCAGCGCCATCTGATCGTTGG
CAACCAGCATCGCAGTGGGAACGATGCCCTCATTCAGCATTTGCATGGTTTGTTGAAAACCGGACATGGC
ACTCCAGTCGCCTTCCCGTTCCGCTATCGGCTGAATTTGATTGCGAGTGAGATATTTATGCCAGCCAGCC
AGACGCAGACGCGCCGAGACAGAACTTAATGGGCCCGCTAACAGCGCGATTTGCTGGTGACCCAATGCGA
CCAGATGCTCCACGCCCAGTCGCGTACCATCTTCATGGGAGAAAATAATACTGTTGATGGGTGTCTGGTC
AGAGACATCAAGAAATAACGCCGGAACATTAGTGCAGGCAGCTTCCACAGCAATGGCATCCTGGTCATCC
AGCGGATAGTTAATGATCAGCCCACTGACGCGTTGCGCGAGAAGATTGTGCACCGCCGCTTTACAGGCTT
CGACGCCGCTTCGTTCTACCATCGACACCACCACGCTGGCACCCAGTTGATCGGCGCGAGATTTAATCGC
CGCGACAATTTGCGACGGCGCGTGCAGGGCCAGACTGGAGGTGGCAACGCCAATCAGCAACGACTGTTTG
CCCGCCAGTTGTTGTGCCACGCGGTTGGGAATGTAATTCAGCTCCGCCATCGCCGCTTCCACTTTTTCCC
GCGTTTTCGCAGAAACGTGGCTGGCCTGGTTCACCACGCGGGAAACGGTCTGATAAGAGACACCGGCATA
CTCTGCGACATCGTATAACGTTACTGGTTTCACATTCACCACCCTGAATTGACTCTCTTCCGGGCGCTAT
CATGCCATACCGCGAAAGGTTTTGCGCCATTCGATGGTGTCCGGGATCTCGACGCTCTCCCTTATGCGAC
TCCTGCATTAGGAAGCAGCCCAGTAGTAGGTTGAGGCCGTTGAGCACCGCCGCCGCAAGGAATGGTGCAT
GCAAGGAGATGGCGCCCAACAGTCCCCCGGCCACGGGGCCTGCCACCATACCCACGCCGAAACAAGCGCT
CATGAGCCCGAAGTGGCGAGCCCGATCTTCCCCATCGGTGATGTCGGCGATATAGGCGCCAGCAACCGCA
CCTGTGGCGCCGGTGATGCCGGCCACGATGCGTCCGGCGTAGAGGATCGAGATCGATCTCGATCCCGCGA
AATTAATACGACTCACTATAGGGGAATTGTGAGCGGATAACAATTCCCCTCTAGAAATAATTTTGTTTAA
CTTTAAGAAGGAGATATACATATGGGATACGAGAACATCAGATACCTTCACAAGCCGTACTTCGCAGAAA
CGATTACTGAGAAGCCACCACAGACTGAGGAAGATGACTCACCATTCCAGAAGAACATCTGGAACGCTGA
GATGGCTGCAATCTATCTTATCGAGCAGGGTACAAACATCTACAAAGACTACCAGCGTTTCATAATACAC
GTTAGTGAGAAGCCAAAACTTGAGGTCCCTATCAGGGACGTACAACAGATCATCGTCTTTGGAAATATCC
AGCTAAGCACGCCTGTTATCCAGGCCTGCCTGAAGGAGCAGATCCCAGTTGTTTTCCTGTCTCAGACCGG
AACATACCATGGCCATCTGTGGTCGGAGAAGTCAATCCACCTTGATAACCAGTTGGTTCAGGCTGAGCGA
AGGAACGACGACTTATTCAGATTCTCAGTTAGCCGAGCAGTGGTTCTAGGGAAGCTTCTGAACTCTAAGC
AACTACTGATGAGATTCAACAGAAGGAGAAAGATTGGTAAGGTCGAAGAGGCAATCTACGGTATCAACCA
GGACATAGACGCATTGAATTACGTGGACAACCTGGACACGCTGAGGGGATACGAGGGTATCGCAGCCGCC
CGTTACTTCCCCGCCTTCGGTAACTTGATAACAAACCCAAAGTTCAGCTTCAGTCAAAGGTTCAGGCAGC
CACCAACTGACGAAATTAACTCTCTACTGTCCTTCGGTTACACATTGTTATTCAACAACGTTTTATCCTT
CATCATCACTGAGGGCTTGTCGCCGTACATAGGACACTTCCATTACGGTGACAAGCAGAAAACTTACCTC
GCATTCGACCTTATGGAAGAGTTCAGATCGCCTATCGTAGACTCTCTTGTATTGAAGATAATTAACAAGA
GCCTATTCAAGCCCCAAGACTTTGACGTTGTCGCCTCTACCGGCGGTGTTTATTTGTCTCAGACCAGCCG
TAGGGTGTTCCTGAAGCAATTCGAGAACAGAATGAACGAGGAAATCTCCCACCCGGACCTGATCTCCCAG
GTTACTTACCGTCATGCTATCCAGTTGCAGGTCAGACGATACAAAAGGTGCCTGCTGAGTGACAACATCT
ACGAGTCTTTCCTAAGGGCTGACTAATTAACTTTAAGAAGGAGATATACATATGATGATATCATCTCAGT
TCATAGACATAAACAACTTCCAGAGAGCATGGGAGAAAGTCGCAGACAAGAGAGGGTGTGCTGGAGTAGA
CGGAGAGACAATCTCCTCATTCGCCAGTAACCAGACTGTGAACGTCTACCAACTCATGAATAGTGTGGCA
GACGGATCTTACCAGCCGTTCCCATGTAAACAAGTCATCATCCCAAAGAGGAATGGGTCCCAGAGGGAAC
TAAAGATACCGACCATCAGGGATAGGATAGTGCAGCAGGCTCTCCTAAACGTCATCTCACCTCTTATGGA
AGAAAAGTTCTCTCCAGTCTCTTTCGCATACAGGCCAAACTTGAGCTACATTAACGCCGTGGAGAAGATC
GCAGATTGGAGAGATATGGGGTACGTTTGGGTCCTGGACGCCGACATTGTGAAATTCTTCGACAACATCG
ATCACCACAGACTTTTGCAGCAAGTGCGACTACACATCGATCACCCTGGCATCCTGTGCCTGATAAAGGC
ATGGATCTCTGTCGGCGTCGAGACACGAGAGGGTTTGATTCTTCCACAGAAAGGAATCCCACAGGGCGCT
GTCATCTCACCTATCTTAGCTAACATCTACCTGCACGAGTTCGACGAGATAATCTCTGCATCTGACCTAG
AGATAGTAAGATACGCCGACGACTTCTTAGTACTATCCACCAGCCAGGAGAGAATAGCCATAGCCAAGTC
CCAGGTTATAGACTTGCTCGACTCATTGGGTCTAGAGATTAACACAGACAAGACACAGATCACGTCTTTC
GAGAGAGGATTCAGATTCCTTGGACACGGGTTTCTGTCCGACGCAATATTTCCAGTGGACACCAACAAGG
CTAAACTGAAAAGTGGAATCGAGACAAACAGAGAAAAGACTAGGACCCGAAAGACGAGCAAGAAGAAGCT
CTACCATAATCCTTACAGAAATAAGAAGGTCGTATGACGTACGTTAACTTTAAGAAGGAGAACTTAAGAT
GCTTGTGGTGGTGGTTTATGACATTCCCAATGACAAGAGGCGAACAAAACTGTCTAACTTCTTGGAAGGG
TACGGACAGCGTGTGCAGTTCTCAGTTTTCGAGTGCTTCTTAAACCTGGACGAAATGAGACAGCTATTCG
AGAAAAGCAAGAAGATTGTAAAGCCGTCTGAGGATAACGTGAGATTCTACTGGATATCAGAGGACGCAGT
GTCTCGTGTGCTTACCATAGGCTCTGAGCACCCCAATGCCCCACCTAATTATTACGTCATCTAACTCGAG
ATCCGGCTGCTAACAAAGCCCGAAAGGAAGCTGAGTTGGCTGCTGCCACCGCTGAGCAATAACTAGCATA
ACCCCTTGGGGCCTCTAAACGGGTCTTGAGGGGTTTTTTGCTGAAAGGAGGAACTATATCCGGATA
Features (pLannotate 1.2.2; 19 found; start..end, strand, type, name):
    204..317     +  rep_origin     M13 ori (fragment): M13 bacteriophage origin of replication; arrow indicates direction of (+) strand synthesis
    343..400     +  promoter       AmpR promoter (fragment): bla
    409..1224    -  CDS            KanR: aminoglycoside phosphotransferase; aph(3')-Ia; confers resistance to kanamycin in bacteria or G418 (Geneticin®) in eukaryotes
   1346..1934    +  rep_origin     ori: high-copy-number ColE1/pMB1/pBR322/pUC origin of replication
   2120..2259    -  misc_feature   bom: basis of mobility region from pBR322
   2361..2552    -  CDS            rop: Rop protein, which maintains plasmids at low copy number; rop
   2569..2949    +  CDS            YPB1_ECOLX: Protein predicted: Swiss-Prot protein existence level 4. From Escherichia coli.
   3021..3312    -  CDS            TcR (fragment): tetracycline efflux protein; tet; confers resistance to tetracycline
   3327..3348    -  protein_bind   CAP binding site: CAP binding activates transcription in the presence of cAMP. E. coli catabolite activator protein
   3361..4443    -  CDS            lacI: lac repressor; lacI; The lac repressor binds to the lac operator to inhibit transcription in E. coli. This inhibition can be relieved by adding lactose or isopropyl-β-D-thiogalactopyranoside (IPTG).
   4444..4521    -  promoter       lacI promoter: lacI
   4529..4808    -  CDS            TcR (fragment): tetracycline efflux protein; tet; confers resistance to tetracycline
   4834..4852    +  promoter       T7 promoter: promoter for bacteriophage T7 RNA polymerase
   4853..4877    +  protein_bind   lac operator: The lac repressor binds to the lac operator to inhibit transcription in E. coli. This inhibition can be relieved by adding lactose or isopropyl-β-D-thiogalactopyranoside (IPTG). lac repressor encoded by lacI
   4892..4914    +  RBS            RBS: efficient ribosome binding site from bacteriophage T7 gene 10 (Olins and Rangwala, 1989)
   6047..6064    +  RBS            RBS (fragment): efficient ribosome binding site from bacteriophage T7 gene 10 (Olins and Rangwala, 1989)
   7044..7061    +  RBS            RBS (fragment): efficient ribosome binding site from bacteriophage T7 gene 10 (Olins and Rangwala, 1989)
   7356..7405    +  CDS            SET1 (fragment): solubility-enhancement tag derived from T7 phage gene 10B
   7413..7460    +  terminator     T7 terminator: transcription terminator for bacteriophage T7 RNA polymerase
