[The description below was written by a language model from this plasmid's Addgene catalogue record and pLannotate feature annotations shown in this document.]
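Description:
pFS_0385_pET30-RT-CRISPR_Rivularia_sp._PCC_7116_ARRAY_1 is a 7.5 kb bacterial expression plasmid built on the Novagen pET30b+ backbone. It is maintained in E. coli through a ColE1/pBR322-type origin accompanied by the bom region and the rop gene, which keeps copy number low, consistent with the catalogue entry. Selection is by kanamycin via the aph(3')-Ia gene. A fragment of an M13/f1 phage origin and short remnants of the tetracycline resistance gene are backbone carry-overs with no functional role here. The plasmid also carries lacI with its own promoter, supplying the repressor that controls the expression cassette.

The payload is a synthetic operon encoding the RT-Cas1 fusion protein and Cas2 from Rivularia sp. PCC 7116, placed under a T7 promoter with an adjacent lac operator (T7lac). Transcription therefore requires a host providing T7 RNA polymerase and is inducible with IPTG. The automated annotation does not label the Cas coding sequences. It does detect a full T7 gene 10 ribosome binding site after the operator and two further partial copies downstream, suggesting that several open reading frames are translated separately from one transcript, which ends at the T7 terminator. The small solubility-tag fragment hit near the terminator is probably a spurious or vestigial match.

According to the record, the plasmid also encodes the Rivularia CRISPR array 1, although its position is not annotated in the feature table. The RT-Cas1–Cas2 adaptation complex is intended to integrate new spacers into this array, including spacers derived from RNA through the reverse transcriptase domain. The construct is designed to be compatible with the SENECA readout for detecting newly acquired spacers, in the context of work on transcriptional recording in bacteria.
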