Addgene plasmid #116997: pFS_0385_pET30-RT-CRISPR_Rivularia_sp._PCC_7116_ARRAY_1
Purpose: Expresses RPCC7116RT-Cas1-Cas2 under pT7lac promoter, encodes RPCC7116CRISPR array 1, compatible with SENECA acquisition readout
Depositing lab: Randall Platt. Depositing organization: ETH Zurich (Swiss Federal Institute of Technology). Publication: Transcriptional recording by CRISPR spacer acquisition from RNA. Schmidt F, Cherepkova MY, Platt RJ. Nature. 2018 Oct;562(7727):380-385. doi: 10.1038/s41586-018-0569-1. Epub 2018 Oct 3. PubMed 30283135.
Backbone
  Vector backbone: pET30b+
  Backbone manufacturer: Novagen
  Vector type: Bacterial Expression
Growth in bacteria
  Bacterial resistance: Kanamycin, 50 μg/mL
  Growth temperature: 37°C
  Growth strain: Stbl3
  Copy number: Low Copy
Gene/Insert
  Gene/Insert name: Rivularia sp. PCC 7116 RT-Cas1-Cas2
  Species: Synthetic
  Promoter: T7
  Cloning method: Restriction Enzyme; 5′ cloning site Unknown (unknown if destroyed); 3′ cloning site Unknown (unknown if destroyed)
  Sequencing primers: 5′ T7; 3′ T7-term
Terms and licenses: Academic/Nonprofit Terms; Industry Terms: Not Available to Industry
Depositor comments: Please see the annotated GenBank file and the additional image file for the location of specific features in the sequence of this plasmid.
How to cite: pFS_0385_pET30-RT-CRISPR_Rivularia_sp._PCC_7116_ARRAY_1 was a gift from Randall Platt (Addgene plasmid # 116997 ; http://n2t.net/addgene:116997 ; RRID:Addgene_116997)
